>Addgene plasmid #219263 | SFFV-KDM2A-Brd 334 | addgene full sequence | sequence record 449023 | Addgene NGS Result
ATTTATGCAGAGGCCGAGGCCGCCTCGGCCTCTGAGCTATTCCAGAAGTAGTGAGGAGGCTTTTTTGGAG
GCCTAGGGACGTACCCAATTCGCCCTATAGTGAGTCGTATTACGCGCGCTCACTGGCCGTCGTTTTACAA
CGTCGTGACTGGGAAAACCCTGGCGTTACCCAACTTAATCGCCTTGCAGCACATCCCCCTTTCGCCAGCT
GGCGTAATAGCGAAGAGGCCCGCACCGATCGCCCTTCCCAACAGTTGCGCAGCCTGAATGGCGAATGGG
[124 nt withheld, positions 280-403]
C
[91 nt withheld, positions 405-495]
A
[49 nt withheld, positions 497-545]
CCTTTGACGTTGGAGTCCACGTTCTTT
[37 nt withheld, positions 573-609]
ACCCTATCTCGGTCTATTCTTTTGATTTATAAGGGATTTTGCCGATTTCGGCCTATTGGTTAAAAAATGA
GCTGATTTAACAAAAATTTAACGCGAATTTTAACAAAATATTAACGCTTACAATTTAGGTGGCACTTTTC
GGGGAAATGTGCGCGGAACCCCTATTTGTTTATTTTTCTAAATACATTCAAATATGTATCCGCTCATGAG
ACAATAACCCTGATAAATGCTTCAATAATATTGAAAAAGGAAGAGTATGAGTATTCAACATTTCCGTGTC
GCCCTTATTCCCTTTTTTGCGGCATTTTGCCTTCCTGTTTTTGCTCACCCAGAAACGCTGGTGAAAGTAA
AAGATGCTGAAGATCAGTTGGGTGCACGAGTGGGTTACATCGAACTGGATCTCAACAGCGGTAAGATCCT
TGAGAGTTTTCGCCCCGAAGAACGTTTTCCAATGATGAGCACTTTTAAAGTTCTGCTATGTGGCGCGGTA
TTATCCCGTATTGACGCCGGGCAAGAGCAACTCGGTCGCCGCATACACTATTCTCAGAATGACTTGGTTG
AGTACTCACCAGTCACAGAAAAGCATCTTACGGATGGCATGACAGTAAGAGAATTATGCAGTGCTGCCAT
AACCATGAGTGATAACACTGCGGCCAACTTACTTCTGACAACGATCGGAGGACCGAAGGAGCTAACCGCT
TTTTTGCACAACATGGGGGATCATGTAACTCGCCTTGATCGTTGGGAACCGGAGCTGAATGAAGCCATAC
CAAACGACGAGCGTGACACCACGATGCCTGTAGCAATGGCAACAACGTTGCGCAAACTATTAACTGGCGA
ACTACTTACTCTAGCTTCCCGGCAACAATTAATAGACTGGATGGAGGCGGATAAAGTTGCAGGACCACTT
CTGCGCTCGGCCCTTCCGGCTGGCTGGTTTATTGCTGATAAATCTGGAGCCGGTGAGCGTGGGTCTCGCG
GTATCATTGCAGCACTGGGGCCAGATGGTAAGCCCTCCCGTATCGTAGTTATCTACACGACGGGGAGTCA
GGCAACTATGGATGAACGAAATAGACAGATCGCTGAGATAGGTGCCTCACTGATTAAGCATTGGTAACTG
TCAGACCAAGTTTACTCATATATACTTTAGATTGATTTAAAACTTCATTTTTAATTTAAAAGGATCTAGG
TGAAGATCCTTTTTGATAATCTCATGACCAAAATCCCTTAACGTGAGTTTTCGTTCCACTGAGCGTCAGA
CCCCGTAGAAAAGATCAAAGGATCTTCTTGAGATCCTTTTTTTCTGCGCGTAATCTGCTGCTTGCAAACA
AAAAAACCACCGCTACCAGCGGTGGTTTGTTTGCCGGATCAAGAGCTACCAACTCTTTTTCCGAAGGTAA
CTGGCTTCAGCAGAGCGCAGATACCAAATACTGTTCTTCTAGTGTAGCCGTAGTTAGGCCACCACTTCAA
GAACTCTGTAGCACCGCCTACATACCTCGCTCTGCTAATCCTGTTACCAGTGGCTGCTGCCAGTGGCGAT
AAGTCGTGTCTTACCGGGTTGGACTCAAGACGATAGTTACCGGATAAGGCGCAGCGGTCGGGCTGAACGG
GGGGTTCGTGCACACAGCCCAGCTTGGAGCGAACGACCTACACCGAACTGAGATACCTACAGCGTGAGCT
ATGAGAAAGCGCCACGCTTCCCGAAGGGAGAAAGGCGGACAGGTATCCGGTAAGCGGCAGGGTCGGAACA
GGAGAGCGCACGAGGGAGCTTCCAGGGGGAAACGCCTGGTATCTTTATAGTCCTGTCGGGTTTCGCCACC
TCTGACTTGAGCGTCGATTTTTGTGATGCTCGTCAGGGGGGCGGAGCCTATGGAAAAACGCCAGCAACGC
GGCCTTTTTACGGTTCCTGGCCTTTTGCTGGCCTTTTGCTCACATGTTCTTTCCTGCGTTATCCCCTGAT
TCTGTGGATAACCGTATTACCGCCTTTGAGTGAGCTGATACCGCTCGCCGCAGCCGAACGACCGAGCGCA
GCGAGTCAGTGAGCGAGGAAGCGGAAGAGCGCCCAATACGCAAACCGCCTCTCCCCGCGCGTTGGCCGAT
TCATTAATGCAGCTGGCACGACAGGTTTCCCGACTGGAAAGCGGGCAGTGAGCGCAACGCAATTAATGTG
AGTTAGCTCACTCATTAGGCACCCCAGGCTTTACACTTTATGCTTCCGGCTCGTATGTTGTGTGGAATTG
TGAGCGGATAACAATTTCACACAGGAAACAGCTATGACCATGATTACGCCAAGCGCGCAATTAACCCTCA
CTAAAGGGAACAAAAGCTGGAGCTGCAAGCTTAATGTAGTCTTATGCAATACTCTTGTAGTCTTGCAACA
TGGTAACGATGAGTTAGCAACATGCCTTACAAGGAGAGAAAAAGCACCGTGCATGCCGATTGGTGGAAGT
AAGGTGGTACGATCGTGCCTTATTAGGAAGGCAACAGACGGGTCTGACATGGATTGGACGAACCACTGAA
TTGCCGCATTGCAGAGATATTGTATTTAAGTGCCTAGCTCGATACATAAACGGGTCTCTCTGGTTAGACC
AGATCTGAGCCTGGGAGCTCTCTGGCTAACTAGGGAACCCACTGCTTAAGCCTCAATAAAGCTTGCCTTG
AGTGCTTCAAGTAGTGTGTGCCCGTCTGTTGTGTGACTCTGGTAACTAGAGATCCCTCAGACCCTTTTAG
TCAGTGTGGAAAATCTCTAGCAGTGGCGCCCGAACAGGGACTTGAAAGCGAAAGGGAAACCAGAGGAGCT
CTCTCGACGCAGGACTCGGCTTGCTGAAGCGCGCACGGCAAGAGGCGAGGGGCGGCGACTGGTGAGTACG
CCAAAAATTTTGACTAGCGGAGGCTAGAAGGAGAGAGATGGGTGCGAGAGCGTCAGTATTAAGCGGGGGA
GAATTAGATCGCGATGGGAAAAAATTCGGTTAAGGCCAGGGGGAAAGAAAAAATATAAATTAAAACATAT
AGTATGGGCAAGCAGGGAGCTAGAACGATTCGCAGTTAATCCTGGCCTGTTAGAAACATCAGAAGGCTGT
AGACAAATACTGGGACAGCTACAACCATCCCTTCAGACAGGATCAGAAGAACTTAGATCATTATATAATA
CAGTAGCAACCCTCTATTGTGTGCATCAAAGGATAGAGATAAAAGACACCAAGGAAGCTTTAGACAAGAT
AGAGGAAGAGCAAAACAAAAGTAAGACCACCGCACAGCAAGCGGCCGCTGATCTTCAGACCTGGAGGAGG
AGATATGAGGGACAATTGGAGAAGTGAATTATATAAATATAAAGTAGTAAAAATTGAACCATTAGGAGTA
GCACCCACCAAGGCAAAGAGAAGAGTGGTGCAGAGAGAAAAAAGAGCAGTGGGAATAGGAGCTTTGTTCC
TTGGGTTCTTGGGAGCAGCAGGAAGCACTATGGGCGCAGCGTCAATGACGCTGACGGTACAGGCCAGACA
ATTATTGTCTGGTATAGTGCAGCAGCAGAACAATTTGCTGAGGGCTATTGAGGCGCAACAGCATCTGTTG
CAACTCACAGTCTGGGGCATCAAGCAGCTCCAGGCAAGAATCCTGGCTGTGGAAAGATACCTAAAGGATC
AACAGCTCCTGGGGATTTGGGGTTGCTCTGGAAAACTCATTTGCACCACTGCTGTGCCTTGGAATGCTAG
TTGGAGTAATAAATCTCTGGAACAGATTTGGAATCACACGACCTGGATGGAGTGGGACAGAGAAATTAAC
AATTACACAAGCTTAATACACTCCTTAATTGAAGAATCGCAAAACCAGCAAGAAAAGAATGAACAAGAAT
TATTGGAATTAGATAAATGGGCAAGTTTGTGGAATTGGTTTAACATAACAAATTGGCTGTGGTATATAAA
ATTATTCATAATGATAGTAGGAGGCTTGGTAGGTTTAAGAATAGTTTTTGCTGTACTTTCTATAGTGAAT
AGAGTTAGGCAGGGATATTCACCATTATCGTTTCAGACCCACCTCCCAACCCCGAGGGGACCCGACAGGC
CCGAAGGAATAGAAGAAGAAGGTGGAGAGAGAGACAGAGACAGATCCATTCGATTAGTGAACGGATCTCG
ACGGTATCGGTTAACTTTTAAAAGAAAAGGGGGGATTGGGGGGTACAGTGCAGGGGAAAGAATAGTAGAC
ATAATAGCAACAGACATACAAACTAAAGAATTACAAAAACAAATTACAAAAATTCAAAATTTTATCGATC
ACGAGACTAGCCTCGAGCTGGCTGCAGTAACGCCATTTTGCAAGGCATGGAAAAATACCAAACCAAGAAT
AGAGAAGTTCAGATCAAGGGCGGGTACATGAAAATAGCTAACGTTGGGCCAAACAGGATATCTGCGGTGA
GCAGTTTCGGCCCCGGCCCGGGGCCAAGAACAGATGGTCACCGCAGTTTCGGCCCCGGCCCGAGGCCAAG
AACAGATGGTCCCCAGATATGGCCCAACCCTCAGCAGTTTCTTAAGACCCATCAGATGTTTCCAGGCTCC
CCCAAGGACCTGAAATGACCCTGCGCCTTATTTGAATTAACCAATCAGCCTGCTTCTCGCTTCTGTTCGC
GCGCTTCTGCTTCCCGAGCTCTATAAAAGAGCTCACAACCCCTCACTCGGCGCGCCAGTCCTCCGACAGA
CTGAGTCGGCCGGTCGAATCAAGCTTATCGATACCGTCGACGGATCCGCTAGCCCGCGGTTCGAAATGGA
GCCTGAAGAGGAACGGATAAGGTATTCTCAAAGGCTGCGAGGGACTATGCGGCGCAGGTACGAGGACGAC
GGAATCAGTGACGACGAGATCGAGGGCAAGAGGACATTCGATCTCGAGGAAAAGTTGCATACAAATAAGT
ACAACGCTAACTTCGTCACCTTCATGGAAGGCAAGGACTTCAACGTGGAATACATCCAAAGGGGCGGACT
CCGCGACCCGCTTATATTTAAGAACTCCGACGGTCTGGGGATTAAGATGCCTGACCCTGATTTTACCGTC
AACGACGTTAAGATGTGCGTAGGCTCTCGCAGAATGGTAGACGTAATGGATGTCAATACCCAAAAGGGAA
TCGAGATGACGATGGCACAATGGACTAGGTATTACGAAACTCCCGAAGAAGAAAGGGAAAAGCTGTACAA
CGTGATTTCCCTGGAATTCTCTCATACTCGGTTGGAAAACATGGTCCAACGGCCATCTACCGTCGACTTT
ATAGATTGGGTTGATAATATGTGGCCCCGGCATCTCAAAGAGTCACAAACCGAGTCTACGAACGCAATTT
TAGAAATGCAATATCCAAAGGTACAGAAATATTGCCTGATGTCAGTCAGAGGGTGTTACACCGATTTTCA
CGTCGATTTCGGCGGGACTAGCGTCTGGTACCATATTCACCAGGGCGGGAAAGTGTTTTGGCTGATACCA
CCAACTGCTCATAATTTGGAACTTTATGAAAACTGGCTCTTGAGTGGCAAGCAAGGGGATATTTTCTTGG
GCGATAGGGTGAGTGACTGCCAACGTATCGAATTGAAACAAGGATACACATTTGTTATACCTAGTGGATG
GATCCACGCGGTTTACACCCCCACTGATACTCTTGTTTTCGGCGGGAACTTTCTCCACAGTTTTAATATT
CCAATGCAACTGAAGATCTATAATATCGAGGACAGGACCAGAGTCCCGAACAAATTCCGATACCCCTTTT
ATTACGAAATGTGCTGGTACGTCTTAGAACGATACGTTTATTGTATCACTAATAGGAGTCATCTGACTAA
AGAGTTCCAAAAGGAAAGCCTGTCAATGGACCTGGAACTGAACGGCCTCGAATCCGGCAATGGCGACGAA
GAGGCCGTAGACCGCGAGCCAAGAAGACTCAGTTCCCGGCGCTCCGTTCTGACGAGTCCGGTGGCTAACG
GGGTGAATTTGGACTACGACGGCTTAGGAAAGACTTGTCGCTCACTCCCGTCTTTGAAGAAGACACTCGC
AGGCGATTCCTCAAGCGATTGCTCACGAGGAAGCCATAACGGGCAGGTCTGGGACCCGCAATGCGCCCCT
CGGAAAGATCGG
[204 nt withheld, positions 6712-6915]
AAGCGCGACAAACTGAAGTTTCCTACCCGACCCAAAGTCAGAGTCCCAACTATTCCAATAACTAAACCAC
ATACAATGAAGCCGGCCCCGCGCCTTACCCCAGTAAGACCTGCAGCAGCAAGCCCAATAGTCTCCGGCGC
AAGAAGGCGCAGAGTCCGGTGCCGTAAGTGTAAGGCTTGCGTCCAGGGCGAATGCGGCGTATGTCATTAT
TGTAGGGATATGAAGAAATTCGGCGGTCCCGGTCGGATGAAACAAAGCTGCGTTCTGAGACAATGTCTGG
CTCCACGGTTGCCCCATAGTGTGACGTGCTCTCTGTGCGGGGAAGTTGACCAAAACGAGGAAACCCAGGA
TTTTGAAAAGAAGCTTATGGAGTGTTGCATTTGTAACGAAATCGTGCACCCCGGGTGTTTGCAAATGGAT
GGCGAAGGCCTGCTGAATGAGGAGCTTCCTAACTGTTGGGAGTGCCCCAAATGTTATCAAGAAGATTCAT
CCGAAAAGGCACAAAAGAGGAAGATGGAAGAATCCGATGAAGAGGCGGTACAGGCTAAGGTGTTACGACC
GCTTAGATCCTGTGACGAACCCCTTACACCACCCCCTCACTCCCCTACCAGCATGCTCCAACTTATTCAC
GATCCAGTCTCACCAAGAGGAATGGTTACCCGCAGTAGCCCAGGCGCCGGTCCATCAGATCATCATTCTG
CATCCCGGGACGAACGGTTTAAGCGCAGGCAACTCTTGAGGCTCCAAGCTACTGAAAGAACGATGGTGCG
TGAGAAAGAAAATAACCCGAGTGGGAAGAAAGAACTCAGTGAGGTGGAAAAGGCTAAAATTAGGGGCAGC
TATCTGACGGTGACCCTGCAACGACCAACAAAGGAATTGCATGGCACTAGCATCGTTCCAAAACTCCAAG
CAATTACCGCAAGTAGTGCTAATTTGAGGCACTCTCCTCGCGTCCTGGTACAACATTGTCCTGCTAGGAC
ACCTCAAAGAGGAGACGAAGAAGGCTTAGGCGGGGAAGAAGAAGAGGAAGAAGAAGAAGAAGAAGAGGAC
GATTCTGCTGAAGAAGGCGGAGCCGCACGTCTTAACGGACGTGGAAGCTGGGCCCAAGACGGGGATGAGT
CATGGATGCAAAGGGAAGTTTGGATGAGCGTGTTTAGGTATTTGAGTAGGCGGGAGCTGTGCGAGTGCAT
GAGGGTTTGTAAAACCTGGTACAAGTGGTGTTGTGATAAACGGCTGTGGACTAAGATAGATCTCTCCCGC
TGCAAAGCTATCGTCCCGCAAGCTCTTTCCGGGATTATTAAACGACAACCTGTGAGTCTGGATCTTTCAT
GGACAAATATATCAAAGAAACAGCTTACCTGGTTGGTGAACCGGCTCCCCGGCTTAAAGGATCTTCTTCT
TGCCGGGTGTTCATGGAGCGCTGTTTCAGCGCTGAGTACAAGCTCTTGTCCACTGCTGAGAACACTGGAC
CTGCGCTGGGCTGTGGGTATTAAAGATCCGCAGATCCGCGATCTCCTGACCCCACCCGCAGACAAGCCCG
GGCAAGATAACAGGAGTAAACTGAGAAATATGACGGATTTTCGTTTGGCCGGATTGGATATTACCGACGC
AACTCTGCGGCTGATTATAAGACATATGCCGCTGCTCAGTAGGCTGGATCTGTCCCATTGTTCTCATCTG
ACCGACCAAAGCAGCAACCTTCTGACAGCCGTAGGATCCAGCACAAGGTATAGCCTGACCGAACTGAACA
TGGCCGGCTGTAACAAGCTCACCGATCAAACGTTGATATATCTTCGTAGAATAGCAAATGTGACACTGAT
TGATTTGCGGGGCTGCAAACAGATTACCCGTAAGGCGTGCGAACATTTTATTTCCGATTTATCTATTAAT
TCCCTTTACTGTTTATCAGATGAGAAGTTGATTCAGAAGATAAGTTGATAGACCGGTCGGATCCCCCGGG
CTGCAGGAATTCGAGCATCTTACCGCCATTTATTCCCATATTTGTTCTGTTTTTCTTGATTTGGGTATAC
ATTTAAATGTTAATAAAACAAAATGGTGGGGCAATCATTTACATTTTTAGGGATATGTAATTACTAGTTC
AGGTGTATTGCCACAAGACAAACATGTTAAGAAACTTTCCCGTTATTTACGCTCTGTTCCTGTTAATCAA
CCTCTGGATTACAAAATTTGTGAAAGATTGACTGATATTCTTAACTATGTTGCTCCTTTTACGCTGTGTG
GATATGCTGCTTTAATGCCTCTGTATCATGCTATTGCTTCCCGTACGGCTTTCGTTTTCTCCTCCTTGTA
TAAATCCTGGTTGCTGTCTCTTTATGAGGAGTTGTGGCCCGTTGTCCGTCAACGTGGCGTGGTGTGCTCT
GTGTTTGCTGACGCAACCCCCACTGGCTGGGGCATTGCCACCACCTGTCAACTCCTTTCTGGGACTTTCG
CTTTCCCCCTCCCGATCGCCACGGCAGAACTCATCGCCGCCTGCCTTGCCCGCTGCTGGACAGGGGCTAG
GTTGCTGGGCACTGATAATTCCGTGGTGTTGTCGGGGAAGCTGACGTCCTTTGCAATTCGATATCAAGCT
GTACCTTCTAGATGTACAATCTCTAGAGCGCTTCTAGACCAATGACTTACAAGGCAGCTGTAGATCTTAG
CCACTTTTTAAAAGAAAAGGGGGGACTGGAAGGGCTAATTCACTCCCAACGAAGACAAGATCTGCTTTTT
GCTTGTACTGGGTCTCTCTGGTTAGACCAGATCTGAGCCTGGGAGCTCTCTGGCTAACTAGGGAACCCAC
TGCTTAAGCCTCAATAAAGCTTGCCTTGAGTGCTTCAAGTAGTGTGTGCCCGTCTGTTGTGTGACTCTGG
TAACTAGAGATCCCTCAGACCCTTTTAGTCAGTGTGGAAAATCTCTAGCAGTAGTAGTTCATGTCATCTT
ATTATTCAGTATTTATAACTTGCAAAGAAATGAATATCAGAGAGTGAGAGGAACTTGTTTATTGCAGCTT
ATAATGGTTACAAATAAAGCAATAGCATCACAAATTTCACAAATAAAGCATTTTTTTCACTGCATTCTAG
TTGTGGTTTGTCCAAACTCATCAATGTATCTTATCATGTCTGGCTCTAGCTATCCCGCCCCTAACTCCGC
CCATCCCGCCCCTAACTCCGCCCAGTTCCGCCCATTCTCCGCCCCATGGCTGACTAATTTTTTTT
Features (pLannotate 1.2.2; 29 found; start..end, strand, type, name):
     94..112     -  promoter       T7 promoter: promoter for bacteriophage T7 RNA polymerase
    120..275     +  CDS            lacZα (fragment): LacZα fragment of β-galactosidase; lacZ fragment
    280..708     +  rep_origin     f1 ori (sequence partly withheld): f1 bacteriophage origin of replication; arrow indicates direction of (+) strand synthesis
    761..865     +  promoter       AmpR promoter: bla
    866..1726    +  CDS            AmpR: β-lactamase; bla; confers resistance to ampicillin, carbenicillin, and related antibiotics
   1897..2485    +  rep_origin     ori: high-copy-number ColE1/pMB1/pBR322/pUC origin of replication
   2668..2760    +  CDS            lacI (fragment): lac repressor; lacI; The lac repressor binds to the lac operator to inhibit transcription in E. coli. This inhibition can be relieved by adding lactose or isopropyl-β-D-thiogalactopyranoside (IPTG).
   2773..2794    +  protein_bind   CAP binding site: CAP binding activates transcription in the presence of cAMP. E. coli catabolite activator protein
   2809..2839    +  promoter       lac promoter: promoter for the E. coli lac operon
   2847..2863    +  protein_bind   lac operator: The lac repressor binds to the lac operator to inhibit transcription in E. coli. This inhibition can be relieved by adding lactose or isopropyl-β-D-thiogalactopyranoside (IPTG). lac repressor encoded by lacI
   2908..2926    +  promoter       T3 promoter: promoter for bacteriophage T3 RNA polymerase
   2954..3180    +  promoter       RSV promoter: Rous sarcoma virus enhancer/promoter
   3181..3361    +  LTR            5' LTR (truncated): truncated 5' long terminal repeat (LTR) from HIV-1
   3408..3533    +  misc_feature   HIV-1 Ψ: packaging signal of human immunodeficiency virus type 1
   3517..3880    +  CDS            HIV-1 gag (fragment): gag protein from human immunodeficiency virus 1; gag
   4026..4259    +  misc_feature   RRE: The Rev response element (RRE) of HIV-1 allows for Rev-dependent mRNA export from the nucleus to the cytoplasm.
   4636..4736    +  CDS            Rev (fragment): human immunodeficiency virus 1 (HIV-1) Rev protein; rev; enhances nuclear export of unspliced and incompletely spliced viral mRNAs
   4755..4872    +  misc_feature   cPPT/CTS: central polypurine tract and central termination sequence of HIV-1
   4906..5307    +  promoter       SFFV promoter: spleen focus-forming virus long terminal repeat (LTR) promoter
   5317..5340    +  misc_feature   MCS (fragment): pBluescript multiple cloning site
   5365..8850    +  CDS            KDM2A (sequence partly withheld): KDM2A_HUMAN - Also known as CXXC8, FBL11 From Homo sapiens (Human).
   8864..8889    +  misc_feature   MCS (fragment): pBluescript multiple cloning site
   8889..8948    +  CDS            S (fragment): HBSAG_WHV6 - Experimental evidence at transcript level: Swiss-Prot protein existence level 2. The middle envelope protein plays an important role in the budding of the virion. It is involved in the induction of budding in a nucleocapsid independent way. In this process the majority of envelope proteins bud to form subviral lipoprotein particles of 22 nm of diameter that do not contain a nucleocapsid (By similarity). From Woodchuck hepatitis B virus (isolate w64/pWS23) (WHV).
   9080..9483    +  misc_feature   WPRE: woodchuck hepatitis virus posttranscriptional regulatory element
   9541..9600    +  CDS            nef (fragment): NEF_HV1Z2 - Experimental evidence at protein level: Swiss-Prot protein existence level 1. Extracellular Nef protein targets CD4(+) T-lymphocytes for apoptosis by interacting with CXCR4 surface receptors. From Human immunodeficiency virus type 1 group M subtype D (isolate Z2/CDC-Z34) (HIV-1).
   9602..9835    +  LTR            3' LTR (ΔU3): self-inactivating 3' long terminal repeat (LTR) from HIV-1
   9907..10028   +  polyA_signal   SV40 poly(A) signal: SV40 polyadenylation signal
  10047..10068   +  rep_origin     SV40 ori (fragment): SV40 origin of replication
  10068..73      +  rep_origin     SV40 ori (across the origin): SV40 origin of replication
