[The description below was written by a language model from this plasmid's Addgene catalogue record and pLannotate feature annotations shown in this document.]
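Description:
SFFV-KDM2A-Brd 334 is a lentiviral expression plasmid built on the SFFV-MCS backbone that carries a codon-optimized human KDM2A open reading frame together with a construct-specific DNA barcode. It is maintained in E. coli through a high-copy ColE1/pUC-type origin and selected with ampicillin via the β-lactamase gene. The backbone also retains an f1 origin, lac promoter/operator and lacZα remnants, T3 and T7 promoters, and an SV40 origin, all carried over from the parental cloning vector.

The transfer cassette has a third-generation, self-inactivating layout. An RSV promoter fused to a truncated HIV-1 5' LTR drives production of the genomic RNA in packaging cells, followed by the Ψ packaging signal with a gag fragment, the Rev response element for Rev-dependent nuclear export, and the cPPT/CTS. Internally, the spleen focus-forming virus (SFFV) promoter drives KDM2A, which sits between pBluescript-derived cloning-site remnants, and a downstream WPRE enhances transcript stability and expression. The cassette ends in a ΔU3 3' LTR, which inactivates the LTR promoter after integration, followed by an SV40 polyadenylation signal. According to the depositor, the barcode was cloned into an XbaI site after the WPRE, giving the order SFFV–transcription factor–WPRE–barcode; the barcode itself is not annotated in the feature table. No mammalian selection marker or fluorescent reporter is annotated.

The plasmid belongs to a barcoded transcription factor collection made for combinatorial screening in immune cell reprogramming. Placing the barcode within the transcribed region should allow the delivered factor to be identified from the barcode rather than from the long coding sequence.
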