Addgene plasmid #219263: SFFV-KDM2A-Brd 334
Purpose: Transcription factor KDM2A with a specific barcode assigned.
Depositing lab: Filipe Pereira. Depositing organization: Center for Neuroscience and Cell Biology, University of Coimbra. Publication: A combinatorial transcription factor screening platform for immune cell reprogramming. Kurochkin I, Altman AR, Caiado I, Pertiga-Cabral D, Halitzki E, Minaeva M, Zimmermannova O, Henriques-Oliveira L, Klein D, Nair M, Oliveira D, Cajal LR, Knittel R, Feick C, Ringner M, Martin M, Cirovic B, Pires CF, Rosa FF, Sitnicka E, Theis FJ, Pereira CF. Cell Syst. 2026 Jan 21;17(1):101457. doi: 10.1016/j.cels.2025.101457. Epub 2026 Jan 14. PubMed 41539305.
Backbone
  Vector backbone: SFFV-MCS
  Backbone size w/o insert (bp): 6638
  Vector type: Lentiviral
Growth in bacteria
  Bacterial resistance: Ampicillin, 100 μg/mL
  Growth temperature: 37°C
  Growth strain: NEB Stable
  Copy number: High Copy
Gene/Insert
  Gene/Insert name: KDM2A
  Species: H. sapiens (human)
  Insert size (bp): 3492
  Mutation: Codon optimized
  Entrez Gene: KDM2A (a.k.a. CXXC8, FBL11, FBL7, FBXL11, JHDM1A, LILINA)
  Promoter: The spleen focus-forming virus (SFFV) promoter
  Cloning method: Restriction Enzyme; 5′ cloning site Bsp119I (not destroyed); 3′ cloning site BstHI (not destroyed)
Terms and licenses: Academic/Nonprofit Terms; Industry Terms: Not Available to Industry
Depositor comments: Barcode sequence cloned into XbaI restriction site. Design of plasmid is as follows: SFFV-[TF sequence]-WPRE-[Barcode sequence].
How to cite: SFFV-KDM2A-Brd 334 was a gift from Filipe Pereira (Addgene plasmid # 219263 ; http://n2t.net/addgene:219263 ; RRID:Addgene_219263)
