>Addgene plasmid #219263 | SFFV-KDM2A-Brd 334 | depositor partial sequence | sequence record 428269 | TF ORF
ATGGAGCCTGAAGAGGAACGGATAAGGTATTCTCAAAGGCTGCGAGGGACTATGCGGCGCAGGTACGAGG
ACGACGGAATCAGTGACGACGAGATCGAGGGCAAGAGGACATTCGATCTCGAGGAAAAGTTGCATACAAA
TAAGTACAACGCTAACTTCGTCACCTTCATGGAAGGCAAGGACTTCAACGTGGAATACATCCAAAGGGGC
GGACTCCGCGACCCGCTTATATTTAAGAACTCCGACGGTCTGGGGATTAAGATGCCTGACCCTGATTTTA
CCGTCAACGACGTTAAGATGTGCGTAGGCTCTCGCAGAATGGTAGACGTAATGGATGTCAATACCCAAAA
GGGAATCGAGATGACGATGGCACAATGGACTAGGTATTACGAAACTCCCGAAGAAGAAAGGGAAAAGCTG
TACAACGTGATTTCCCTGGAATTCTCTCATACTCGGTTGGAAAACATGGTCCAACGGCCATCTACCGTCG
ACTTTATAGATTGGGTTGATAATATGTGGCCCCGGCATCTCAAAGAGTCACAAACCGAGTCTACGAACGC
AATTTTAGAAATGCAATATCCAAAGGTACAGAAATATTGCCTGATGTCAGTCAGAGGGTGTTACACCGAT
TTTCACGTCGATTTCGGCGGGACTAGCGTCTGGTACCATATTCACCAGGGCGGGAAAGTGTTTTGGCTGA
TACCACCAACTGCTCATAATTTGGAACTTTATGAAAACTGGCTCTTGAGTGGCAAGCAAGGGGATATTTT
CTTGGGCGATAGGGTGAGTGACTGCCAACGTATCGAATTGAAACAAGGATACACATTTGTTATACCTAGT
GGATGGATCCACGCGGTTTACACCCCCACTGATACTCTTGTTTTCGGCGGGAACTTTCTCCACAGTTTTA
ATATTCCAATGCAACTGAAGATCTATAATATCGAGGACAGGACCAGAGTCCCGAACAAATTCCGATACCC
CTTTTATTACGAAATGTGCTGGTACGTCTTAGAACGATACGTTTATTGTATCACTAATAGGAGTCATCTG
ACTAAAGAGTTCCAAAAGGAAAGCCTGTCAATGGACCTGGAACTGAACGGCCTCGAATCCGGCAATGGCG
ACGAAGAGGCCGTAGACCGCGAGCCAAGAAGACTCAGTTCCCGGCGCTCCGTTCTGACGAGTCCGGTGGC
TAACGGGGTGAATTTGGACTACGACGGCTTAGGAAAGACTTGTCGCTCACTCCCGTCTTTGAAGAAGACA
CTCGCAGGCGATTCCTCAAGCGATTGCTCACGAGGAAGCCATAACGGGCAGGTCTGGGACCCGCAATGCG
CCCCTCGGAAAGATCGG
[204 nt withheld, positions 1348-1551]
AAGCGCGACAAACTGAAGTTTCCTACCCGACCCAAAGTCAGAGTCCCAACTATTCCAATAACTAAACCAC
ATACAATGAAGCCGGCCCCGCGCCTTACCCCAGTAAGACCTGCAGCAGCAAGCCCAATAGTCTCCGGCGC
AAGAAGGCGCAGAGTCCGGTGCCGTAAGTGTAAGGCTTGCGTCCAGGGCGAATGCGGCGTATGTCATTAT
TGTAGGGATATGAAGAAATTCGGCGGTCCCGGTCGGATGAAACAAAGCTGCGTTCTGAGACAATGTCTGG
CTCCACGGTTGCCCCATAGTGTGACGTGCTCTCTGTGCGGGGAAGTTGACCAAAACGAGGAAACCCAGGA
TTTTGAAAAGAAGCTTATGGAGTGTTGCATTTGTAACGAAATCGTGCACCCCGGGTGTTTGCAAATGGAT
GGCGAAGGCCTGCTGAATGAGGAGCTTCCTAACTGTTGGGAGTGCCCCAAATGTTATCAAGAAGATTCAT
CCGAAAAGGCACAAAAGAGGAAGATGGAAGAATCCGATGAAGAGGCGGTACAGGCTAAGGTGTTACGACC
GCTTAGATCCTGTGACGAACCCCTTACACCACCCCCTCACTCCCCTACCAGCATGCTCCAACTTATTCAC
GATCCAGTCTCACCAAGAGGAATGGTTACCCGCAGTAGCCCAGGCGCCGGTCCATCAGATCATCATTCTG
CATCCCGGGACGAACGGTTTAAGCGCAGGCAACTCTTGAGGCTCCAAGCTACTGAAAGAACGATGGTGCG
TGAGAAAGAAAATAACCCGAGTGGGAAGAAAGAACTCAGTGAGGTGGAAAAGGCTAAAATTAGGGGCAGC
TATCTGACGGTGACCCTGCAACGACCAACAAAGGAATTGCATGGCACTAGCATCGTTCCAAAACTCCAAG
CAATTACCGCAAGTAGTGCTAATTTGAGGCACTCTCCTCGCGTCCTGGTACAACATTGTCCTGCTAGGAC
ACCTCAAAGAGGAGACGAAGAAGGCTTAGGCGGGGAAGAAGAAGAGGAAGAAGAAGAAGAAGAAGAGGAC
GATTCTGCTGAAGAAGGCGGAGCCGCACGTCTTAACGGACGTGGAAGCTGGGCCCAAGACGGGGATGAGT
CATGGATGCAAAGGGAAGTTTGGATGAGCGTGTTTAGGTATTTGAGTAGGCGGGAGCTGTGCGAGTGCAT
GAGGGTTTGTAAAACCTGGTACAAGTGGTGTTGTGATAAACGGCTGTGGACTAAGATAGATCTCTCCCGC
TGCAAAGCTATCGTCCCGCAAGCTCTTTCCGGGATTATTAAACGACAACCTGTGAGTCTGGATCTTTCAT
GGACAAATATATCAAAGAAACAGCTTACCTGGTTGGTGAACCGGCTCCCCGGCTTAAAGGATCTTCTTCT
TGCCGGGTGTTCATGGAGCGCTGTTTCAGCGCTGAGTACAAGCTCTTGTCCACTGCTGAGAACACTGGAC
CTGCGCTGGGCTGTGGGTATTAAAGATCCGCAGATCCGCGATCTCCTGACCCCACCCGCAGACAAGCCCG
GGCAAGATAACAGGAGTAAACTGAGAAATATGACGGATTTTCGTTTGGCCGGATTGGATATTACCGACGC
AACTCTGCGGCTGATTATAAGACATATGCCGCTGCTCAGTAGGCTGGATCTGTCCCATTGTTCTCATCTG
ACCGACCAAAGCAGCAACCTTCTGACAGCCGTAGGATCCAGCACAAGGTATAGCCTGACCGAACTGAACA
TGGCCGGCTGTAACAAGCTCACCGATCAAACGTTGATATATCTTCGTAGAATAGCAAATGTGACACTGAT
TGATTTGCGGGGCTGCAAACAGATTACCCGTAAGGCGTGCGAACATTTTATTTCCGATTTATCTATTAAT
TCCCTTTACTGTTTATCAGATGAGAAGTTGATTCAGAAGATAAGTTGATAG
