>Addgene plasmid #219263 | SFFV-KDM2A-Brd 334 | depositor partial sequence | sequence record 428270 | Barcode sequence
TGTACAATCTCTAGAGCGCT
